>Addgene plasmid #81617 | pDONR223_TUBB_p.R359P | addgene full sequence | sequence record 167354 | Addgene NGS Result
GGCAGTTCCCTACTCTCGCGTTAACGCTAGCATGGATGTTTTCCCAGTCACGACGTTGTAAAACGACGGC
CAGTCTTAAGCTCGGGCCCCAAATAATGATTTTATTTTGACTGATAGTGACCTGTTCGTTGCAACAAATT
GATGAGCAATGCTTTTTTATAATGCCAACTTTGTACAAAAAAGTTGGCACCATGAGGGAAATCGTGCACA
TCCAGGCTGGTCAGTGTGGCAACCAGATCGGTGCCAAGTTCTGGGAGGTGATCAGTGATGAACATGGCAT
CGACCCCACCGGCACCTACCACGGGGACAGCGACCTGCAGCTGGACCGCATCTCTGTGTACTACAATGAA
GCCACAGGTGGCAAATATGTTCCTCGTGCCATCCTGGTGGATCTAGAACCTGGGACCATGGACTCTGTTC
GCTCAGGTCCTTTTGGCCAGATCTTTAGACCAGACAACTTTGTATTTGGTCAGTCTGGGGCAGGTAACAA
CTGGGCCAAAGGCCACTACACAGAGGGCGCCGAGCTGGTTGATTCTGTCCTGGATGTGGTACGGAAGGAG
GCAGAGAGCTGTGACTGCCTGCAGGGCTTCCAGCTGACCCACTCACTGGGCGGGGGCACAGGCTCTGGAA
TGGGCACTCTCCTTATCAGCAAGATCCGAGAAGAATACCCTGATCGCATCATGAATACCTTCAGTGTGGT
GCCTTCACCCAAAGTGTCTGACACCGTGGTCGAGCCCTACAATGCCACCCTCTCCGTCCATCAGTTGGTA
GAGAATACTGATGAGACCTATTGCATTGACAACGAGGCCCTCTATGATATCTGCTTCCGCACTCTGAAGC
TGACCACACCAACCTACGGGGATCTGAACCACCTTGTCTCAGCCACCATGAGTGGTGTCACCACCTGCCT
CCGTTTCCCTGGCCAGCTCAATGCTGACCTCCGCAAGTTGGCAGTCAACATGGTCCCCTTCCCACGTCTC
CATTTCTTTATGCCTGGCTTTGCCCCTCTCACCAGCCGTGGAAGCCAGCAGTATCGAGCTCTCACAGTGC
CGGAACTCACCCAGCAGGTCTTCGATGCCAAGAACATGATGGCTGCCTGTGACCCCCGCCACGGCCGATA
CCTCACCGTGGCTGCTGTCTTCCGTGGTCGGATGTCCATGAAGGAGGTCGATGAGCAGATGCTTAACGTG
CAGAACAAGAACAGCAGCTACTTTGTGGAATGGATCCCCAACAATGTCAAGACAGCCGTCTGTGACATCC
CACCTCCTGGCCTCAAGATGGCAGTCACCTTCATTGGCAATAGCACAGCCATCCAGGAGCTCTTCAAGCG
CATCTCGGAGCAGTTCACTGCCATGTTCCGCCGGAAGGCCTTCCTCCACTGGTACACAGGCGAGGGCATG
GACGAGATGGAGTTCACCGAGGCTGAGAGCAACATGAACGACCTCGTCTCTGAGTATCAGCAGTACCAGG
ATGCCACCGCAGAAGAGGAGGAGGATTTCGGTGAGGAGGCCGAAGAGGAGGCCTGATTGCCAACTTTCTT
GTACAAAGTTGGCATTATAAGAAAGCATTGCTTATCAATTTGTTGCAACGAACAGGTCACTATCAGTCAA
AATAAAATCATTATTTGCCATCCAGCTGATATCCCCTATAGTGAGTCGTATTACATGGTCATAGCTGTTT
CCTGGCAGCTCTGGCCCGTGTCTCAAAATCTCTGATGTTACATTGCACAAGATAAAAATATATCATCATG
CCTCCTCTAGACCAGCCAGGACAGAAATGCCTCGACTTCGCTGCTACCCAAGGTTGCCGGGTGACGCACA
CCGTGGAAACGGATGAAGGCACGAACCCAGTGGACATAAGCCTGTTCGGTTCGTAAGCTGTAATGCAAGT
AGCGTATGCGCTCACGCAACTGGTCCAGAACCTTGACCGAACGCAGCGGTGGTAACGGCGCAGTGGCGGT
TTTCATGGCTTGTTATGACTGTTTTTTTGGGGTACAGTCTATGCCTCGGGCATCCAAGCAGCAAGCGCGT
TACGCCGTGGGTCGATGTTTGATGTTATGGAGCAGCAACGATGTTACGCAGCAGGGCAGTCGCCCTAAAA
CAAAGTTAAACATTATGAGGGAAGCGGTGATCGCCGAAGTATCGACTCAACTATCAGAGGTAGTTGGCGT
CATCGAGCGCCATCTCGAACCGACGTTGCTGGCCGTACATTTGTACGGCTCCGCAGTGGATGGCGGCCTG
AAGCCACACAGTGATATTGATTTGCTGGTTACGGTGACCGTAAGGCTTGATGAAACAACGCGGCGAGCTT
TGATCAACGACCTTTTGGAAACTTCGGCTTCCCCTGGAGAGAGCGAGATTCTCCGCGCTGTAGAAGTCAC
CATTGTTGTGCACGACGACATCATTCCGTGGCGTTATCCAGCTAAGCGCGAACTGCAATTTGGAGAATGG
CAGCGCAATGACATTCTTGCAGGTATCTTCGAGCCAGCCACGATCGACATTGATCTGGCTATCTTGCTGA
CAAAAGCAAGAGAACATAGCGTTGCCTTGGTAGGTCCAGCGGCGGAGGAACTCTTTGATCCGGTTCCTGA
ACAGGATCTATTTGAGGCGCTAAATGAAACCTTAACGCTATGGAACTCGCCGCCCGACTGGGCTGGCGAT
GAGCGAAATGTAGTGCTTACGTTGTCCCGCATTTGGTACAGCGCAGTAACCGGCAAAATCGCGCCGAAGG
ATGTCGCTGCCGACTGGGCAATGGAGCGCCTGCCGGCCCAGTATCAGCCCGTCATACTTGAAGCTAGACA
GGCTTATCTTGGACAAGAAGAAGATCGCTTGGCCTCGCGCGCAGATCAGTTGGAAGAATTTGTCCACTAC
GTGAAAGGCGAGATCACCAAGGTAGTCGGCAAATAACCCTCGAGCCACCCATGACCAAAATCCCTTAACG
TGAGTTACGCGTCGTTCCACTGAGCGTCAGACCCCGTAGAAAAGATCAAAGGATCTTCTTGAGATCCTTT
TTTTCTGCGCGTAATCTGCTGCTTGCAAACAAAAAAACCACCGCTACCAGCGGTGGTTTGTTTGCCGGAT
CAAGAGCTACCAACTCTTTTTCCGAAGGTAACTGGCTTCAGCAGAGCGCAGATACCAAATACTGTTCTTC
TAGTGTAGCCGTAGTTAGGCCACCACTTCAAGAACTCTGTAGCACCGCCTACATACCTCGCTCTGCTAAT
CCTGTTACCAGTGGCTGCTGCCAGTGGCGATAAGTCGTGTCTTACCGGGTTGGACTCAAGACGATAGTTA
CCGGATAAGGCGCAGCGGTCGGGCTGAACGGGGGGTTCGTGCACACAGCCCAGCTTGGAGCGAACGACCT
ACACCGAACTGAGATACCTACAGCGTGAGCTATGAGAAAGCGCCACGCTTCCCGAAGGGAGAAAGGCGGA
CAGGTATCCGGTAAGCGGCAGGGTCGGAACAGGAGAGCGCACGAGGGAGCTTCCAGGGGGAAACGCCTGG
TATCTTTATAGTCCTGTCGGGTTTCGCCACCTCTGACTTGAGCGTCGATTTTTGTGATGCTCGTCAGGGG
GGCGGAGCCTATGGAAAAACGCCAGCAACGCGGCCTTTTTACGGTTCCTGGCCTTTTGCTGGCCTTTTGC
TCACATGTTCTTTCCTGCGTTATCCCCTGATTCTGTGGATAACCGTATTACCGCCTTTGAGTGAGCTGAT
ACCGCTCGCCGCAGCCGAACGACCGAGCGCAGCGAGTCAGTGAGCGAGGAAGCGGAAGAGCGCCCAATAC
GCAAACCGCCTCTCCCCGCGCGTTGGCCGATTCATTAATGCAGCTGGCACGACAGGTTTCCCGACTGGAA
AGCGGGCAGTGAGCGCAACGCAATTAATACGCGTACCGCTAGCCAGGAAGAGTTTGTAGAAACGCAAAAA
GGCCATCCGTCAGGATGGCCTTCTGCTTAGTTTGATGCCTGGCAGTTTATGGCGGGCGTCCTGCCCGCCA
CCCTCCGGGCCGTTGCTTCACAACGTTCAAATCCGCTCCCGGCGGATTTGTCCTACTCAGGAGAGCGTTC
ACCGACAAACAACAGATAAAACGAAAGGCCCAGTCTTCCGACTGAGCCTTTCGTTTTATTTGATGCCT
Features (pLannotate 1.2.2; 12 found; start..end, strand, type, name):
     38..74      -  CDS            lacZα (fragment): LacZα fragment of β-galactosidase; lacZ fragment
     91..186     +  protein_bind   attL3: mutant version of attL; recombination site for the Gateway® LR reaction LR Clonase™
    192..1523    +  CDS            TUBB5: TBB5_CRIGR - Also known as TUBB. Experimental evidence at protein level: Swiss-Prot protein existence level 1. Tubulin is the major constituent of microtubules. It binds two moles of GTP, one at an exchangeable site on the beta chain and one at a non-exchangeable site on the alpha chain. From Cricetulus griseus (Chinese hamster) (Cricetulus barabensis griseus).
   1531..1626    -  protein_bind   attL3: mutant version of attL; recombination site for the Gateway® LR reaction LR Clonase™
   1645..1663    -  promoter       T7 promoter: promoter for bacteriophage T7 RNA polymerase
   1853..1876    +  promoter       Pc promoter (fragment): intI1 (promoter lies within the coding sequence); class 1 integron promoter
   2052..2108    +  CDS            GmR (fragment): gentamycin acetyltransferase; aacC1; confers resistance to gentamycin
   2115..2906    +  CDS            SmR: aminoglycoside adenylyltransferase (Murphy, 1985); aadA; confers resistance to spectinomycin and streptomycin
   2999..3587    +  rep_origin     ori: high-copy-number ColE1/pMB1/pBR322/pUC origin of replication
   3770..3862    +  CDS            lacI (fragment): lac repressor; lacI; The lac repressor binds to the lac operator to inhibit transcription in E. coli. This inhibition can be relieved by adding lactose or isopropyl-β-D-thiogalactopyranoside (IPTG).
   3917..3944    -  terminator     rrnB T2 terminator: transcription terminator T2 from the E. coli rrnB gene
   4076..4119    +  terminator     rrnB T1 terminator: Escherichia coli rrnB; transcription terminator T1 from the E. coli rrnB gene
