[The description below was written by a language model from this plasmid's Addgene catalogue record and pLannotate feature annotations shown in this document.]
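Description:
pDONR223_TUBB_p.R359P is a Gateway entry clone built on the Invitrogen pDONR223 backbone and carrying the human beta-tubulin gene TUBB with the missense substitution R359P. It is propagated in E. coli as a high-copy plasmid from a ColE1/pUC-type origin and is selected with spectinomycin, through the aadA (SmR) aminoglycoside adenylyltransferase gene. The annotation places this gene downstream of a fragment of the class 1 integron Pc promoter and a short remnant of a gentamicin resistance gene. The sequenced record is 4,128 nt. Other backbone features include rrnB T1 and T2 transcription terminators, small lacZα and lacI fragments, and a T7 promoter just outside the insert on the opposite strand.

The open reading frame of roughly 1.3 kb sits between two attL recombination sites. The automated annotation labels both as attL3, although an entry clone would normally carry two distinct attL sites to fix insert orientation. The tool also matched the coding sequence to Chinese hamster TUBB5, which probably reflects how strongly beta-tubulin is conserved, since the catalogue entry lists the insert as human. The vector has no promoter driving the insert, so the plasmid is not an expression construct. Instead, it is a source from which the ORF is moved by an LR Clonase reaction into a destination vector that supplies the promoter and any tags. The clone is in the "closed" configuration, with a stop codon directly after the coding sequence, so C-terminal fusions from a destination vector would not be translated. It belongs to the Target Accelerator Plasmid Collection, a set of clones made for the systematic functional testing of rare cancer-associated variants.
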