Addgene plasmid #81617: pDONR223_TUBB_p.R359P
Purpose: Gateway Donor vector containing TUBB , part of the Target Accelerator Plasmid Collection.
Depositing lab: Jesse Boehm & William Hahn & David Root. Depositing organization: Broad Institute. Publication: Systematic Functional Interrogation of Rare Cancer Variants Identifies Oncogenic Alleles. Kim E, Ilic N, Shrestha Y, Zou L, Kamburov A, Zhu C, Yang X, Lubonja R, Tran N, Nguyen C, Lawrence MS, Piccioni F, Bagul M, Doench JG, Chouinard CR, Wu X, Hogstrom L, Natoli T, Tamayo P, Horn H, Corsello SM, Lage K, Root DE, Subramanian A, Golub TR, Getz G, Boehm JS, Hahn WC. Cancer Discov. 2016 Jul;6(7):714-26. doi: 10.1158/2159-8290.CD-16-0160. Epub 2016 May 4. PubMed 27147599.
Backbone
  Vector backbone: pDONR223
  Backbone manufacturer: Invitrogen
  Backbone size w/o insert (bp): 2790
  Vector type: Gateway Entry vector
Growth in bacteria
  Bacterial resistance: Spectinomycin, 50 μg/mL
  Growth temperature: 37°C
  Growth strain: DH5alpha
  Copy number: High Copy
Gene/Insert
  Gene/Insert name: TUBB
  Species: H. sapiens (human)
  Mutation: R359P
  GenBank ID: NM_178014.3
  Entrez Gene: TUBB (a.k.a. CDCBM6, CSCSC1, M40, OK/SW-cl.56, TUBB1, TUBB5)
  Promoter: None
  Cloning method: Gateway Cloning
  Sequencing primers: 5′ M13pUC-fwd; 3′ M13-Rev
Terms and licenses: Academic/Nonprofit Terms; Industry Terms: Not Available to Industry
Depositor comments: Closed state: stop codon immediately follows insert
How to cite: pDONR223_TUBB_p.R359P was a gift from Jesse Boehm & William Hahn & David Root (Addgene plasmid # 81617 ; http://n2t.net/addgene:81617 ; RRID:Addgene_81617)
