>Addgene plasmid #81617 | pDONR223_TUBB_p.R359P | depositor partial sequence | sequence record 154936 | Insert sequence
ATGAGGGAAATCGTGCACATCCAGGCTGGTCAGTGTGGCAACCAGATCGGTGCCAAGTTCTGGGAGGTGA
TCAGTGATGAACATGGCATCGACCCCACCGGCACCTACCACGGGGACAGCGACCTGCAGCTGGACCGCAT
CTCTGTGTACTACAATGAAGCCACAGGTGGCAAATATGTTCCTCGTGCCATCCTGGTGGATCTAGAACCT
GGGACCATGGACTCTGTTCGCTCAGGTCCTTTTGGCCAGATCTTTAGACCAGACAACTTTGTATTTGGTC
AGTCTGGGGCAGGTAACAACTGGGCCAAAGGCCACTACACAGAGGGCGCCGAGCTGGTTGATTCTGTCCT
GGATGTGGTACGGAAGGAGGCAGAGAGCTGTGACTGCCTGCAGGGCTTCCAGCTGACCCACTCACTGGGC
GGGGGCACAGGCTCTGGAATGGGCACTCTCCTTATCAGCAAGATCCGAGAAGAATACCCTGATCGCATCA
TGAATACCTTCAGTGTGGTGCCTTCACCCAAAGTGTCTGACACCGTGGTCGAGCCCTACAATGCCACCCT
CTCCGTCCATCAGTTGGTAGAGAATACTGATGAGACCTATTGCATTGACAACGAGGCCCTCTATGATATC
TGCTTCCGCACTCTGAAGCTGACCACACCAACCTACGGGGATCTGAACCACCTTGTCTCAGCCACCATGA
GTGGTGTCACCACCTGCCTCCGTTTCCCTGGCCAGCTCAATGCTGACCTCCGCAAGTTGGCAGTCAACAT
GGTCCCCTTCCCACGTCTCCATTTCTTTATGCCTGGCTTTGCCCCTCTCACCAGCCGTGGAAGCCAGCAG
TATCGAGCTCTCACAGTGCCGGAACTCACCCAGCAGGTCTTCGATGCCAAGAACATGATGGCTGCCTGTG
ACCCCCGCCACGGCCGATACCTCACCGTGGCTGCTGTCTTCCGTGGTCGGATGTCCATGAAGGAGGTCGA
TGAGCAGATGCTTAACGTGCAGAACAAGAACAGCAGCTACTTTGTGGAATGGATCCCCAACAATGTCAAG
ACAGCCGTCTGTGACATCCCACCTCCTGGCCTCAAGATGGCAGTCACCTTCATTGGCAATAGCACAGCCA
TCCAGGAGCTCTTCAAGCGCATCTCGGAGCAGTTCACTGCCATGTTCCGCCGGAAGGCCTTCCTCCACTG
GTACACAGGCGAGGGCATGGACGAGATGGAGTTCACCGAGGCTGAGAGCAACATGAACGACCTCGTCTCT
GAGTATCAGCAGTACCAGGATGCCACCGCAGAAGAGGAGGAGGATTTCGGTGAGGAGGCCGAAGAGGAGG
CC
